>Addgene plasmid #8399 | CMV-myctagged MyoD | addgene partial sequence | sequence record 16983 | CMV-F 5'-CGCAAATGGGCGGTAGGCGTG-3'
GCTCGTTTAGGGACCGCCATTCTGCCTGGGGACGTCGGAGCAAGCTTGATTTAGGTGACACTATAGAATA
CAAGCTACTTGTTCTTTTTGCAGGATCCCATCGATTTAAAGCTATGGAGCAAAAGCTCATTTCTGAAGAG
GACTTGAATGAAATGGAGCAAAAGCTCATTTCTGAAGAGGACTTGAATGAAATGGAGCAAAAGCTCATTT
CTGAAGAGGACTTGAATGAAATGGAGCAAAAGCTCATTTCTGAAGAGGACTTGAATGAAATGGAGCAAAA
GCTCATTTCTGAAGAGGACTTGAATGAAATGGAGAGCTTGGGCGACCTCACCATGGAGCAAAAGCTCATT
TCTGAAGAGGACTTGAATTCCAGGAACTGGGATATGGAGCTTCTATCGCCGCCACTCCGGGACATAGACT
TGACAGGCCCCGACGGCTCTCTCTGCTCCTTTGAGACAGCAGACGACTTCTATGATGATCCGTGTTTCGA
CTCACCAGACCTGCGCTTTTTTGAGGACCTGGACCCGCGCCTGGTGCACGTGGGAGCCCTCCTGAAACCG
GAGGAGCACGCACACTTCTCTACTGCGGTGCACCCAGGCCCAGGCGCTCGTGAGGATGAGCATGTGCGCG
CGCCCAGCGGGCACACCAGGCGGGTCGCTGCTTGCTGTGGGCCTGCAAGGCGTGCAAG
