[The description below was written by a language model from this plasmid's Addgene catalogue record.]
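Description:
CMV-myctagged MyoD is a mammalian expression plasmid built on the pCS2 backbone that carries mouse MyoD (Myod1), the basic helix-loop-helix transcription factor known as a master regulator of skeletal muscle determination. The insert is recorded as about 1.8 kb and was introduced by restriction enzyme cloning. As the name and the CMV forward sequencing primer indicate, expression is driven by a CMV promoter, which gives strong constitutive transcription in a wide range of mammalian cell types. The plasmid is maintained in E. coli as a high-copy vector under ampicillin selection. No mammalian selectable marker is listed, so the record points toward transient transfection rather than stable line generation.

The MyoD coding sequence is fused at its N terminus to a myc epitope tag supplied by the backbone, so the expressed protein can be detected or recovered with anti-myc antibodies by western blotting, immunofluorescence or immunoprecipitation. This allows it to be distinguished from any endogenous MyoD. The record does not state how many copies of the myc epitope are present, nor does it include a feature table, so details such as the polyadenylation signal, the origin of replication and any additional promoters in the backbone are not documented here.

The record does not specify an intended use. A construct of this type is typically used for forced expression of MyoD in cultured cells, for example to study myogenic conversion, activation of muscle-specific target genes, or MyoD's interactions with partner proteins and regulators.
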