Addgene plasmid #8399: CMV-myctagged MyoD
Depositing lab: Andrew Lassar. Depositing organization: Harvard Medical School.
Backbone
  Vector backbone: pCS2
  Vector type: Mammalian Expression
Growth in bacteria
  Bacterial resistance: Ampicillin, 100 μg/mL
  Growth temperature: 37°C
  Growth strain: DH5alpha
  Copy number: High Copy
Gene/Insert
  Gene/Insert name: MyoD (alt name: Myod1)
  Species: M. musculus (mouse)
  Insert size (bp): 1785
  Entrez Gene: Myod1 (a.k.a. MYF3, MyoD, Myod-1, bHLHc1)
  Tag / fusion protein: myc (N terminal on backbone)
  Cloning method: Restriction Enzyme
  Sequencing primers: 5′ CMV-F
Terms and licenses: Academic/Nonprofit Terms; Industry Terms: Not Available to Industry
Depositor comments: CMV-myctagged MyoD
How to cite: CMV-myctagged MyoD was a gift from Andrew Lassar (Addgene plasmid # 8399 ; http://n2t.net/addgene:8399 ; RRID:Addgene_8399)
